Addgene plasmid #82824: pDONR223_PIK3CA_p.H1047R
Purpose: Gateway Donor vector containing PIK3CA, part of the Target Accelerator Plasmid Collection.
Depositing lab: Jesse Boehm & Matthew Meyerson & David Root. Depositing organization: Broad Institute. Publication: High-throughput Phenotyping of Lung Cancer Somatic Mutations. Berger AH, Brooks AN, Wu X, Shrestha Y, Chouinard C, Piccioni F, Bagul M, Kamburov A, Imielinski M, Hogstrom L, Zhu C, Yang X, Pantel S, Sakai R, Watson J, Kaplan N, Campbell JD, Singh S, Root DE, Narayan R, Natoli T, Lahr DL, Tirosh I, Tamayo P, Getz G, Wong B, Doench J, Subramanian A, Golub TR, Meyerson M, Boehm JS. Cancer Cell. 2016 Aug 8;30(2):214-28. doi: 10.1016/j.ccell.2016.06.022. Epub 2016 Jul 28. PubMed 27478040.
Backbone
  Vector backbone: pDONR223
  Backbone manufacturer: Invitrogen
  Vector type: Gateway Entry vector
Growth in bacteria
  Bacterial resistance: Spectinomycin, 50 μg/mL
  Growth temperature: 37°C
  Growth strain: DH5alpha
  Copy number: High Copy
Gene/Insert
  Gene/Insert name: PIK3CA (alt name: NM_006218)
  Species: H. sapiens (human)
  Mutation: H1047R
  Entrez Gene: PIK3CA (a.k.a. CCM4, CLAPO, CLOVE, CWS5, HMH, MCAP, MCM, MCMTC, PI3K, PI3K-alpha, p110-alpha)
  Promoter: None
  Cloning method: Gateway Cloning
  Sequencing primers: 5′ M13pUC-fwd; 3′ M13-Rev
Terms and licenses: Academic/Nonprofit Terms; Industry Terms: Not Available to Industry
Depositor comments: CLOSED (stop codon immediately follows insert)
How to cite: pDONR223_PIK3CA_p.H1047R was a gift from Jesse Boehm & Matthew Meyerson & David Root (Addgene plasmid # 82824 ; http://n2t.net/addgene:82824 ; RRID:Addgene_82824)
