[The description below was written by a language model from this plasmid's Addgene catalogue record and pLannotate feature annotations shown in this document.]
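Description:
pDONR223_PIK3CA_p.H1047R is a Gateway entry clone built on the Invitrogen pDONR223 backbone, carrying the human PIK3CA open reading frame (reference transcript NM_006218) with the H1047R substitution. It is a roughly 6 kb bacterial plasmid maintained at high copy in E. coli through a ColE1/pUC-type origin. Selection is with spectinomycin, conferred by the aadA aminoglycoside adenylyltransferase gene (SmR). A class 1 integron Pc promoter fragment and a short gentamicin acetyltransferase remnant lie just upstream of this gene. Other annotated backbone elements are the rrnB T1 and T2 transcription terminators, which lie upstream of the cloning site, small lacI and lacZα fragments, and a T7 promoter on the far side of the insert, oriented back toward it.

The PIK3CA coding sequence encodes the p110-alpha catalytic subunit of phosphoinositide 3-kinase, which converts PtdIns(4,5)P2 to PIP3 and so recruits effectors such as AKT1 and PDPK1 to the membrane. It is flanked on both sides by attL recombination sites. The automated annotation labels both as attL3, a mutant attL variant, and their opposing orientation matches the usual arrangement for directional LR Clonase transfer. The record lists no promoter for the insert, so the plasmid is not an expression construct in its own right. It serves as a source for moving the ORF into Gateway destination vectors. The clone is in "closed" format, with a stop codon directly after the coding sequence, so the protein will be expressed with its native C-terminus and cannot be fused to C-terminal tags supplied by a destination vector. It belongs to the Target Accelerator Plasmid Collection, which was assembled for high-throughput functional phenotyping of somatic mutations found in lung cancer.
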