Features (pLannotate 1.2.2; 12 found; start..end, strand, type, name):
    121..213     +  CDS            lacI (fragment): lac repressor; lacI; The lac repressor binds to the lac operator to inhibit transcription in E. coli. This inhibition can be relieved by adding lactose or isopropyl-β-D-thiogalactopyranoside (IPTG).
    268..295     -  terminator     rrnB T2 terminator: transcription terminator T2 from the E. coli rrnB gene
    427..470     +  terminator     rrnB T1 terminator: Escherichia coli rrnB; transcription terminator T1 from the E. coli rrnB gene
    517..553     -  CDS            lacZα (fragment): LacZα fragment of β-galactosidase; lacZ fragment
    570..665     +  protein_bind   attL3: mutant version of attL; recombination site for the Gateway® LR reaction LR Clonase™
    671..3874    +  CDS            PIK3CA: PK3CA_HUMAN - Experimental evidence at protein level: Swiss-Prot protein existence level 1. Phosphoinositide-3-kinase (PI3K) phosphorylates phosphatidylinositol (PI) and its phosphorylated derivatives at position 3 of the inositol ring to produce 3-phosphoinositides (PubMed:15135396, PubMed:23936502, PubMed:28676499). Uses ATP and PtdIns(4,5)P2 (phosphatidylinositol 4,5-bisphosphate) to generate phosphatidylinositol 3,4,5-trisphosphate (PIP3) (PubMed:15135396, PubMed:28676499). PIP3 plays a key role by recruiting PH domain- containing proteins to the membrane, including AKT1 and PDPK1, activat
   3882..3977    -  protein_bind   attL3: mutant version of attL; recombination site for the Gateway® LR reaction LR Clonase™
   3996..4014    -  promoter       T7 promoter: promoter for bacteriophage T7 RNA polymerase
   4204..4227    +  promoter       Pc promoter (fragment): intI1 (promoter lies within the coding sequence); class 1 integron promoter
   4403..4459    +  CDS            GmR (fragment): gentamycin acetyltransferase; aacC1; confers resistance to gentamycin
   4466..5257    +  CDS            SmR: aminoglycoside adenylyltransferase (Murphy, 1985); aadA; confers resistance to spectinomycin and streptomycin
   5350..5938    +  rep_origin     ori: high-copy-number ColE1/pMB1/pBR322/pUC origin of replication
>Addgene plasmid #82824 | pDONR223_PIK3CA_p.H1047R | addgene full sequence | sequence record 162306 | Addgene NGS result
CTTTCCTGCGTTATCCCCTGATTCTGTGGATAACCGTATTACCGCCTTTGAGTGAGCTGATACCGCTCGC
CGCAGCCGAACGACCGAGCGCAGCGAGTCAGTGAGCGAGGAAGCGGAAGAGCGCCCAATACGCAAACCGC
CTCTCCCCGCGCGTTGGCCGATTCATTAATGCAGCTGGCACGACAGGTTTCCCGACTGGAAAGCGGGCAG
TGAGCGCAACGCAATTAATACGCGTACCGCTAGCCAGGAAGAGTTTGTAGAAACGCAAAAAGGCCATCCG
TCAGGATGGCCTTCTGCTTAGTTTGATGCCTGGCAGTTTATGGCGGGCGTCCTGCCCGCCACCCTCCGGG
CCGTTGCTTCACAACGTTCAAATCCGCTCCCGGCGGATTTGTCCTACTCAGGAGAGCGTTCACCGACAAA
CAACAGATAAAACGAAAGGCCCAGTCTTCCGACTGAGCCTTTCGTTTTATTTGATGCCTGGCAGTTCCCT
ACTCTCGCGTTAACGCTAGCATGGATGTTTTCCCAGTCACGACGTTGTAAAACGACGGCCAGTCTTAAGC
TCGGGCCCCAAATAATGATTTTATTTTGACTGATAGTGACCTGTTCGTTGCAACAAATTGATGAGCAATG
CTTTTTTATAATGCCAACTTTGTACAAAAAAGTTGGCACCATGCCTCCACGACCATCATCAGGTGAACTG
TGGGGCATCCACTTGATGCCCCCAAGAATCCTAGTAGAATGTTTACTACCAAATGGAATGATAGTGACTT
TAGAATGCCTCCGTGAGGCTACATTAATAACCATAAAGCATGAACTATTTAAAGAAGCAAGAAAATACCC
CCTCCATCAACTTCTTCAAGATGAATCTTCTTACATTTTCGTAAGTGTTACTCAAGAAGCAGAAAGGGAA
GAATTTTTTGATGAAACAAGACGACTTTGTGACCTTCGGCTTTTTCAACCCTTTTTAAAAGTAATTGAAC
CAGTAGGCAACCGTGAAGAAAAGATCCTCAATCGAGAAATTGGTTTTGCTATCGGCATGCCAGTGTGTGA
ATTTGATATGGTTAAAGATCCAGAAGTACAGGACTTCCGAAGAAATATTCTGAACGTTTGTAAAGAAGCT
GTGGATCTTAGGGACCTCAATTCACCTCATAGTAGAGCAATGTATGTCTATCCTCCAAATGTAGAATCTT
CACCAGAATTGCCAAAGCACATATATAATAAATTAGATAAAGGGCAAATAATAGTGGTGATCTGGGTAAT
AGTTTCTCCAAATAATGACAAGCAGAAGTATACTCTGAAAATCAACCATGACTGTGTACCAGAACAAGTA
ATTGCTGAAGCAATCAGGAAAAAAACTCGAAGTATGTTGCTATCCTCTGAACAACTAAAACTCTGTGTTT
TAGAATATCAGGGCAAGTATATTTTAAAAGTGTGTGGATGTGATGAATACTTCCTAGAAAAATATCCTCT
GAGTCAGTATAAGTATATAAGAAGCTGTATAATGCTTGGGAGGATGCCCAATTTGATGTTGATGGCTAAA
GAAAGCCTTTATTCTCAACTGCCAATGGACTGTTTTACAATGCCATCTTATTCCAGACGCATTTCCACAG
CTACACCATATATGAATGGAGAAACATCTACAAAATCCCTTTGGGTTATAAATAGTGCACTCAGAATAAA
AATTCTTTGTGCAACCTACGTGAATGTAAATATTCGAGACATTGATAAGATCTATGTTCGAACAGGTATC
TACCATGGAGGAGAACCCTTATGTGACAATGTGAACACTCAAAGAGTACCTTGTTCCAATCCCAGGTGGA
ATGAATGGCTGAATTATGATATATACATTCCTGATCTTCCTCGTGCTGCTCGACTTTGCCTTTCCATTTG
CTCTGTTAAAGGCCGAAAGGGTGCTAAAGAGGAACACTGTCCATTGGCATGGGGAAATATAAACTTGTTT
GATTACACAGACACTCTAGTATCTGGAAAAATGGCTTTGAATCTTTGGCCAGTACCTCATGGATTAGAAG
ATTTGCTGAACCCTATTGGTGTTACTGGATCAAATCCAAATAAAGAAACTCCATGCTTAGAGTTGGAGTT
TGACTGGTTCAGCAGTGTGGTAAAGTTCCCAGATATGTCAGTGATTGAAGAGCATGCCAATTGGTCTGTA
TCCCGAGAAGCAGGATTTAGCTATTCCCACGCAGGACTGAGTAACAGACTAGCTAGAGACAATGAATTAA
GGGAAAATGACAAAGAACAGCTCAAAGCAATTTCTACACGAGATCCTCTCTCTGAAATCACTGAGCAGGA
GAAAGATTTTCTATGGAGTCACAGACACTATTGTGTAACTATCCCCGAAATTCTACCCAAATTGCTTCTG
TCTGTTAAATGGAATTCTAGAGATGAAGTAGCCCAGATGTATTGCTTGGTAAAAGATTGGCCTCCAATCA
AACCTGAACAGGCTATGGAACTTCTGGACTGTAATTACCCAGATCCTATGGTTCGAGGTTTTGCTGTTCG
GTGCTTGGAAAAATATTTAACAGATGACAAACTTTCTCAGTATTTAATTCAGCTAGTACAGGTCCTAAAA
TATGAACAATATTTGGATAACTTGCTTGTGAGATTTTTACTGAAGAAAGCATTGACTAATCAAAGGATTG
GGCACTTTTTCTTTTGGCATTTAAAATCTGAGATGCACAATAAAACAGTTAGCCAGAGGTTTGGCCTGCT
TTTGGAGTCCTATTGTCGTGCATGTGGGATGTATTTGAAGCACCTGAATAGGCAAGTCGAGGCAATGGAA
AAGCTCATTAACTTAACTGACATTCTCAAACAGGAGAAGAAGGATGAAACACAAAAGGTACAGATGAAGT
TTTTAGTTGAGCAAATGAGGCGACCAGATTTCATGGATGCTCTACAGGGCTTTCTGTCTCCTCTAAACCC
TGCTCATCAACTAGGAAACCTCAGGCTTGAAGAGTGTCGAATTATGTCCTCTGCAAAAAGGCCACTGTGG
TTGAATTGGGAGAACCCAGACATCATGTCAGAGTTACTGTTTCAGAACAATGAGATCATCTTTAAAAATG
GGGATGATTTACGGCAAGATATGCTAACACTTCAAATTATTCGTATTATGGAAAATATCTGGCAAAATCA
AGGTCTTGATCTTCGAATGTTACCTTATGGTTGTCTGTCAATCGGTGACTGTGTGGGACTTATTGAGGTG
GTGCGAAATTCTCACACTATTATGCAAATTCAGTGCAAAGGCGGCTTGAAAGGTGCACTGCAGTTCAACA
GCCACACACTACATCAGTGGCTCAAAGACAAGAACAAAGGAGAAATATATGATGCAGCCATTGACCTGTT
TACACGTTCATGTGCTGGATACTGTGTAGCTACCTTCATTTTGGGAATTGGAGATCGTCACAATAGTAAC
ATCATGGTGAAAGACGATGGACAACTGTTTCATATAGATTTTGGACACTTTTTGGATCACAAGAAGAAAA
AATTTGGTTATAAACGAGAACGTGTGCCATTTGTTTTGACACAGGATTTCTTAATAGTGATTAGTAAAGG
AGCCCAAGAATGCACAAAGACAAGAGAATTTGAGAGGTTTCAGGAGATGTGTTACAAGGCTTATCTAGCT
ATTCGACAGCATGCCAATCTCTTCATAAATCTTTTCTCAATGATGCTTGGCTCTGGAATGCCAGAACTAC
AATCTTTTGATGACATTGCATACATTCGAAAGACCCTAGCCTTAGATAAAACTGAGCAAGAGGCTTTGGA
GTATTTCATGAAACAAATGAATGATGCACGTCATGGTGGCTGGACAACAAAAATGGATTGGATCTTCCAC
ACAATTAAACAGCATGCATTGAACTGATTGCCAACTTTCTTGTACAAAGTTGGCATTATAAGAAAGCATT
GCTTATCAATTTGTTGCAACGAACAGGTCACTATCAGTCAAAATAAAATCATTATTTGCCATCCAGCTGA
TATCCCCTATAGTGAGTCGTATTACATGGTCATAGCTGTTTCCTGGCAGCTCTGGCCCGTGTCTCAAAAT
CTCTGATGTTACATTGCACAAGATAAAAATATATCATCATGCCTCCTCTAGACCAGCCAGGACAGAAATG
CCTCGACTTCGCTGCTACCCAAGGTTGCCGGGTGACGCACACCGTGGAAACGGATGAAGGCACGAACCCA
GTGGACATAAGCCTGTTCGGTTCGTAAGCTGTAATGCAAGTAGCGTATGCGCTCACGCAACTGGTCCAGA
ACCTTGACCGAACGCAGCGGTGGTAACGGCGCAGTGGCGGTTTTCATGGCTTGTTATGACTGTTTTTTTG
GGGTACAGTCTATGCCTCGGGCATCCAAGCAGCAAGCGCGTTACGCCGTGGGTCGATGTTTGATGTTATG
GAGCAGCAACGATGTTACGCAGCAGGGCAGTCGCCCTAAAACAAAGTTAAACATTATGAGGGAAGCGGTG
ATCGCCGAAGTATCGACTCAACTATCAGAGGTAGTTGGCGTCATCGAGCGCCATCTCGAACCGACGTTGC
TGGCCGTACATTTGTACGGCTCCGCAGTGGATGGCGGCCTGAAGCCACACAGTGATATTGATTTGCTGGT
TACGGTGACCGTAAGGCTTGATGAAACAACGCGGCGAGCTTTGATCAACGACCTTTTGGAAACTTCGGCT
TCCCCTGGAGAGAGCGAGATTCTCCGCGCTGTAGAAGTCACCATTGTTGTGCACGACGACATCATTCCGT
GGCGTTATCCAGCTAAGCGCGAACTGCAATTTGGAGAATGGCAGCGCAATGACATTCTTGCAGGTATCTT
CGAGCCAGCCACGATCGACATTGATCTGGCTATCTTGCTGACAAAAGCAAGAGAACATAGCGTTGCCTTG
GTAGGTCCAGCGGCGGAGGAACTCTTTGATCCGGTTCCTGAACAGGATCTATTTGAGGCGCTAAATGAAA
CCTTAACGCTATGGAACTCGCCGCCCGACTGGGCTGGCGATGAGCGAAATGTAGTGCTTACGTTGTCCCG
CATTTGGTACAGCGCAGTAACCGGCAAAATCGCGCCGAAGGATGTCGCTGCCGACTGGGCAATGGAGCGC
CTGCCGGCCCAGTATCAGCCCGTCATACTTGAAGCTAGACAGGCTTATCTTGGACAAGAAGAAGATCGCT
TGGCCTCGCGCGCAGATCAGTTGGAAGAATTTGTCCACTACGTGAAAGGCGAGATCACCAAGGTAGTCGG
CAAATAACCCTCGAGCCACCCATGACCAAAATCCCTTAACGTGAGTTACGCGTCGTTCCACTGAGCGTCA
GACCCCGTAGAAAAGATCAAAGGATCTTCTTGAGATCCTTTTTTTCTGCGCGTAATCTGCTGCTTGCAAA
CAAAAAAACCACCGCTACCAGCGGTGGTTTGTTTGCCGGATCAAGAGCTACCAACTCTTTTTCCGAAGGT
AACTGGCTTCAGCAGAGCGCAGATACCAAATACTGTTCTTCTAGTGTAGCCGTAGTTAGGCCACCACTTC
AAGAACTCTGTAGCACCGCCTACATACCTCGCTCTGCTAATCCTGTTACCAGTGGCTGCTGCCAGTGGCG
ATAAGTCGTGTCTTACCGGGTTGGACTCAAGACGATAGTTACCGGATAAGGCGCAGCGGTCGGGCTGAAC
GGGGGGTTCGTGCACACAGCCCAGCTTGGAGCGAACGACCTACACCGAACTGAGATACCTACAGCGTGAG
CTATGAGAAAGCGCCACGCTTCCCGAAGGGAGAAAGGCGGACAGGTATCCGGTAAGCGGCAGGGTCGGAA
CAGGAGAGCGCACGAGGGAGCTTCCAGGGGGAAACGCCTGGTATCTTTATAGTCCTGTCGGGTTTCGCCA
CCTCTGACTTGAGCGTCGATTTTTGTGATGCTCGTCAGGGGGGCGGAGCCTATGGAAAAACGCCAGCAAC
GCGGCCTTTTTACGGTTCCTGGCCTTTTGCTGGCCTTTTGCTCACATGTT
