>Addgene plasmid #82824 | pDONR223_PIK3CA_p.H1047R | depositor partial sequence | sequence record 157550 | Insert sequence
ATGCCTCCACGACCATCATCAGGTGAACTGTGGGGCATCCACTTGATGCCCCCAAGAATCCTAGTAGAAT
GTTTACTACCAAATGGAATGATAGTGACTTTAGAATGCCTCCGTGAGGCTACATTAATAACCATAAAGCA
TGAACTATTTAAAGAAGCAAGAAAATACCCCCTCCATCAACTTCTTCAAGATGAATCTTCTTACATTTTC
GTAAGTGTTACTCAAGAAGCAGAAAGGGAAGAATTTTTTGATGAAACAAGACGACTTTGTGACCTTCGGC
TTTTTCAACCCTTTTTAAAAGTAATTGAACCAGTAGGCAACCGTGAAGAAAAGATCCTCAATCGAGAAAT
TGGTTTTGCTATCGGCATGCCAGTGTGTGAATTTGATATGGTTAAAGATCCAGAAGTACAGGACTTCCGA
AGAAATATTCTGAACGTTTGTAAAGAAGCTGTGGATCTTAGGGACCTCAATTCACCTCATAGTAGAGCAA
TGTATGTCTATCCTCCAAATGTAGAATCTTCACCAGAATTGCCAAAGCACATATATAATAAATTAGATAA
AGGGCAAATAATAGTGGTGATCTGGGTAATAGTTTCTCCAAATAATGACAAGCAGAAGTATACTCTGAAA
ATCAACCATGACTGTGTACCAGAACAAGTAATTGCTGAAGCAATCAGGAAAAAAACTCGAAGTATGTTGC
TATCCTCTGAACAACTAAAACTCTGTGTTTTAGAATATCAGGGCAAGTATATTTTAAAAGTGTGTGGATG
TGATGAATACTTCCTAGAAAAATATCCTCTGAGTCAGTATAAGTATATAAGAAGCTGTATAATGCTTGGG
AGGATGCCCAATTTGATGTTGATGGCTAAAGAAAGCCTTTATTCTCAACTGCCAATGGACTGTTTTACAA
TGCCATCTTATTCCAGACGCATTTCCACAGCTACACCATATATGAATGGAGAAACATCTACAAAATCCCT
TTGGGTTATAAATAGTGCACTCAGAATAAAAATTCTTTGTGCAACCTACGTGAATGTAAATATTCGAGAC
ATTGATAAGATCTATGTTCGAACAGGTATCTACCATGGAGGAGAACCCTTATGTGACAATGTGAACACTC
AAAGAGTACCTTGTTCCAATCCCAGGTGGAATGAATGGCTGAATTATGATATATACATTCCTGATCTTCC
TCGTGCTGCTCGACTTTGCCTTTCCATTTGCTCTGTTAAAGGCCGAAAGGGTGCTAAAGAGGAACACTGT
CCATTGGCATGGGGAAATATAAACTTGTTTGATTACACAGACACTCTAGTATCTGGAAAAATGGCTTTGA
ATCTTTGGCCAGTACCTCATGGATTAGAAGATTTGCTGAACCCTATTGGTGTTACTGGATCAAATCCAAA
TAAAGAAACTCCATGCTTAGAGTTGGAGTTTGACTGGTTCAGCAGTGTGGTAAAGTTCCCAGATATGTCA
GTGATTGAAGAGCATGCCAATTGGTCTGTATCCCGAGAAGCAGGATTTAGCTATTCCCACGCAGGACTGA
GTAACAGACTAGCTAGAGACAATGAATTAAGGGAAAATGACAAAGAACAGCTCAAAGCAATTTCTACACG
AGATCCTCTCTCTGAAATCACTGAGCAGGAGAAAGATTTTCTATGGAGTCACAGACACTATTGTGTAACT
ATCCCCGAAATTCTACCCAAATTGCTTCTGTCTGTTAAATGGAATTCTAGAGATGAAGTAGCCCAGATGT
ATTGCTTGGTAAAAGATTGGCCTCCAATCAAACCTGAACAGGCTATGGAACTTCTGGACTGTAATTACCC
AGATCCTATGGTTCGAGGTTTTGCTGTTCGGTGCTTGGAAAAATATTTAACAGATGACAAACTTTCTCAG
TATTTAATTCAGCTAGTACAGGTCCTAAAATATGAACAATATTTGGATAACTTGCTTGTGAGATTTTTAC
TGAAGAAAGCATTGACTAATCAAAGGATTGGGCACTTTTTCTTTTGGCATTTAAAATCTGAGATGCACAA
TAAAACAGTTAGCCAGAGGTTTGGCCTGCTTTTGGAGTCCTATTGTCGTGCATGTGGGATGTATTTGAAG
CACCTGAATAGGCAAGTCGAGGCAATGGAAAAGCTCATTAACTTAACTGACATTCTCAAACAGGAGAAGA
AGGATGAAACACAAAAGGTACAGATGAAGTTTTTAGTTGAGCAAATGAGGCGACCAGATTTCATGGATGC
TCTACAGGGCTTTCTGTCTCCTCTAAACCCTGCTCATCAACTAGGAAACCTCAGGCTTGAAGAGTGTCGA
ATTATGTCCTCTGCAAAAAGGCCACTGTGGTTGAATTGGGAGAACCCAGACATCATGTCAGAGTTACTGT
TTCAGAACAATGAGATCATCTTTAAAAATGGGGATGATTTACGGCAAGATATGCTAACACTTCAAATTAT
TCGTATTATGGAAAATATCTGGCAAAATCAAGGTCTTGATCTTCGAATGTTACCTTATGGTTGTCTGTCA
ATCGGTGACTGTGTGGGACTTATTGAGGTGGTGCGAAATTCTCACACTATTATGCAAATTCAGTGCAAAG
GCGGCTTGAAAGGTGCACTGCAGTTCAACAGCCACACACTACATCAGTGGCTCAAAGACAAGAACAAAGG
AGAAATATATGATGCAGCCATTGACCTGTTTACACGTTCATGTGCTGGATACTGTGTAGCTACCTTCATT
TTGGGAATTGGAGATCGTCACAATAGTAACATCATGGTGAAAGACGATGGACAACTGTTTCATATAGATT
TTGGACACTTTTTGGATCACAAGAAGAAAAAATTTGGTTATAAACGAGAACGTGTGCCATTTGTTTTGAC
ACAGGATTTCTTAATAGTGATTAGTAAAGGAGCCCAAGAATGCACAAAGACAAGAGAATTTGAGAGGTTT
CAGGAGATGTGTTACAAGGCTTATCTAGCTATTCGACAGCATGCCAATCTCTTCATAAATCTTTTCTCAA
TGATGCTTGGCTCTGGAATGCCAGAACTACAATCTTTTGATGACATTGCATACATTCGAAAGACCCTAGC
CTTAGATAAAACTGAGCAAGAGGCTTTGGAGTATTTCATGAAACAAATGAATGATGCACGTCATGGTGGC
TGGACAACAAAAATGGATTGGATCTTCCACACAATTAAACAGCATGCATTGAACTGA
